>Addgene plasmid #27337 | pGMCKq26-10M-hyg | depositor full sequence | sequence record 12885 | Author sequence
GGAGTTGCAGCGGTCGGAACCCTCGCCGTCGGCGGGCTGGCGTTCGCCCTGTCGTTCACGGCTCTAGCTG
ATCACCGCGGCCATGATGGCCGGACAAACAACAGATAAAACGAAAGGCCCAGTCTTTCGACTGAGCCTTT
CGTTTTATTTGATGCCTGGCAGTCGATCGTACGCTAGTTAACTACGTCGACATCGATTTAATTAATATGC
ATCAATTGATTTAAATACTAGTGTTAACTATTTAATTGGGGACCCTAGAGGTCCCCTTTTTTATTTTAAA
AATTTTTTCNAAGGGGACCTCTAGGGTCCCCAGCTGGCTAGCGAGTCATGAGGTNACCATGTTCTTTCCT
GCGTTATCCCCTGATTCTGTGGATAACCGTATTACCGCCTTTGAGTGAGCTGATACCAGCGGATAACAAT
TTCACACAGGAAACAGCTATGACCATGATTACGCCAAGCTATCAACTTTGTATAGAAAAGTTGCATGACC
AACTTCGATAACGTTCTCGGCTCGATGATCCCCGGCGGGCCCCCCCTCGAGGTCGACGGTATCGATTTAA
TTAATATGCATCAATTGATTTAAATACTAGTGTTAACTATTTAATTGGGGACCCTAGAGGTCCCCTTTTT
TATTTTAAAAATTTTTTCNAAGGGGACCTCTAGGGTCCCCAGCTGGCTAGCGAGTCATGAGGTNACCATG
GTCATTAGGAGCCGCTCTCGCACTTCAGCTGCTTCTCCAAGCCGCAGATGATCAGCTCCAGGCCGAACAA
GAAGGCCGGCTCGGCGCCCTGGTGGTCGAACAGCTCGATGGCCTGGCGCAGCAACGGCGGCATGCTGTCG
GTGGTCGGGGTCTCGCGCTCCTCCTTGGCGACCTGGTGCTCCTGGTCCTCCAACACGCAGCCCAGGGTGA
AGTGGCCCACGGCCGACAGGGCGTACAACGCGTTCTCCAGCGAGAAGCCCTGCTGGCACAGGAAGGCCAA
CTGGTTCTCCAGGGTCTCGTACTGCTTCTCGGTCGGCCGGGTGCCCAGGTGCACCTTGGCGCCGTCGCGG
TGGCTCAGCAAGGCGCAGCGGAAGCTCTTGGCGTTGTTGCGCAGGAAGTCCTGCCAGCTCTCGCCCTCCA
GCGGGCAGAAGTGGGTGTGGTGGCGGTCCAACATCTCGATGGCCAGGGCGTCGAGCAGGGCCCGCTTGTT
CTTGACGTGCCAGTACAGGGTCGGCTGCTCGACGCCCAGCTTCTGGGCCAGCTTGCGGGTGGTCAGGCCC
TCGATGCCGACCTCGTTCAGCAGCTCCAGGGCGGAGTTGATGACCTTGGACTTGTCCAGGCGGGACATTG
CGAAGTGATTCCTCCTGATGGTACCGGATCCGTGGCAGGAGGGTCGCCTGCGTCGGCAACTCGCCCAGGC
TACACGAGAGCCCTCGACTGCGAAAATGCCGACCAGGCACCACCGCACTCCAGGCTTAACCCGGTGCGAC
GATCCAATATTACGAGATCTGACAAGTTTGTACAAAAAAGCAGGCGGCATCAGAGCAGATTGTACTGAGA
GTGCACCATATGGGATCCGGTACCGAATTCATAACTTCGTATAATGTATGCTATACGAAGTTATATCGAT
GGGTCTGACGCTCAGTGGAACGAAAACTCACGTTAAGGGATTTTGGTCATGAGATTATCAAAAAGGATCT
TCACCTAGATCCTTTTAAATTAAAAATGAAGTTTTAAATCAATCTAAAGTATATATGAGTAAACTTGGTC
TGACAGTTACCAATGCTTAATCAGTGAGGCACCTATCTCAGCGATCTGTCTATTTCGTTCATCCATAGTT
GCCTGACTCCCCGGACGTGGCCGACCAGCCCGTCATCGTCAACGCCTGACCGCGGTGCGGACAGGCCGTG
TCGCGACCGGCCGTGCGGAATTAAGCCGGCCCGTACCCTGTGAATAGAGGTCCGCTGTGACACAAGAATC
CCTGTTACTTCTCGACCGTATTGATTCGGATGATTCCTACGCGAGCCTGCGGAACGACCAGGAGTTCTGG
GAGCCGCTGGCCCGCCGAGCCCTGGAGGAGCTCGGGCTGCCGGTGCCGCCGGTGCTGCGGGTGCCCGGCG
AGAGCACCAACCCCGTACTGGTCGGCGAGCCCGACCCGGTGATCAAGCTGTTCGGCGAGCACTGGTGCGG
TCCGGAGAGCCTCGCGTCGGAGTCGGAGGCGTACGCGGTCCTGGCGGACGCCCCGGTGCCGGTGCCCCGC
CTCCTCGGCCGCGGCGAGCTGCGGCCCGGCACCGGAGCCTGGCCGTGGCCCTACCTGGTGATGAGCCGGA
TGACCGGCACCACCTGGCGGTCCGCGATGGACGGCACGACCGACCGGAACGCGCTGCTCGCCCTGGCCCG
CGAACTCGGCCGGGTGCTCGGCCGGCTGCACAGGGTGCCGCTGACCGGGAACACCGTGCTCACCCCCCAT
TCCGAGGTCTTCCCGGAACTGCTGCGGGAACGCCGCGCGGCGACCGTCGAGGACCACCGCGGGTGGGGCT
ACCTCTCGCCCCGGCTGCTGGACCGCCTGGAGGACTGGCTGCCGGACGTGGACACGCTGCTGGCCGGCCG
CGAACCCCGGTTCGTCCACGGCGACCTGCACGGGACCAACATCTTCGTGGACCTGGCCGCGACCGAGGTC
ACCGGGATCGTCGACTTCACCGACGTCTATGCGGGAGACTCCCGCTACAGCCTGGTGCAACTGCATCTCA
ACGCCTTCCGGGGCGACCGCGAGATCCTGGCCGCGCTGCTCGACGGGGCGCAGTGGAAGCGGACCGAGGA
CTTCGCCCGCGAACTGCTCGCCTTCACCTTCCTGCACGACTTCGAGGTGTTCGAGGAGACCCCGCTGGAT
CTCTCCGGCTTCACCGATCCGGAGGAACTGGCGCAGTTCCTCTGGGGGCCGCCGGACACCGCCCCCGGCG
CCTGACGCCCCGGGCCGCCCGGCGGCGGACGCTCAGCAGCGGCGGGCGTGAAAGGCCCTGGCATCCTCGA
TCATCTCCTCCAGGGTGGTCGGCCGAGCTTCCATCCCAGCTCGGCAAGGATCAACGAGGACAGTAGGCCT
ATAACTTCGTATAATGTATGCTATACGAAGTTATGAATTCGGTACCGGATCCTCTAGAGTCGACCTGCAG
GCATGCAAGCTTGGCGTAATCATGGTCATAGCTGTTTCCTGTGTGAAATTGTTATCCGCTCACAATTCCA
CACAACATACGAGCCGGAAGCATAAAGTGTAAAGCCTGGGGTGCCTAATGAGTGAGCTAACTCACATTAA
TTGCGTTGCGCTCACTGCCCACCCAGCTTTCTTGTACAAAGTGGTTAATTAAGCGCAAGCTTCAACTTTA
TTATACATAGTTGCTTAAGCTGCAGGGGACCCTAGAGGTCCCCTTTTTTATTTTAAAAATTTTTTATAAC
CGGTGATTTAGGTGACACTATAGAAGTGGAATTCGATGGCCTAGCTGGCATCGGTACGTGCCGCGCAACC
ATGTAGTAGTCCTGGAGCGTGTCCATCTGGTGTTCAAGCTTTCTTCTACAACAACCCGCTGCTGTCGTTA
CGCCGCCTCCTTGGATTCGACGACGGACATGGCGTAGTCGTGCATGCCATATGGAAACCGTTGTGGTCTC
CCTATAGTGAGTCGTATTAATTTACGCGTTTCACTGGCCGACATGTGAGCAAAAGGCCAGCAAAAGGCCA
GGAACCGTAAAAAGGCCGCGTTGCTGGCGTTTTTCCATAGGCTCCGCCCCCCTGACGAGCATCACAAAAA
TCGACGCTCAAGTCAGAGGTGGCGAAACCCGACAGGACTATAAAGATACCAGGCGTTTCCCCCTGGAAGC
TCCCTCGTGCGCTCTCCTGTTCCGACCCTGCCGCTTACCGGATACCTGTCCGCCTTTCTCCCTTCGGGAA
GCGTGGCGCTTTCTCAATGCTCACGCTGTAGGTATCTCAGTTCGGTGTAGGTCGTTCGCTCCAAGCTGGG
CTGTGTGCACGAACCCCCCGTTCAGCCCGACCGCTGCGCCTTATCCGGTAACTATCGTCTTGAGTCCAAC
CCGGTAAGACACGACTTATCGCCACTGGCAGCAGCCACTGGTAACAGGATTAGCAGAGCGAGGTATGTAG
GCGGTGCTACAGAGTTCTTGAAGTGGTGGCCTAACTACGGCTACACTAGAAGGACAGTATTTGGTATCTG
CGCTCTGCTGAAGCCAGTTACCTTCGGAAAAAGAGTTGGTAGCTCTTGATCCGGCAAACAAACCACCGCT
GGTAGCGGTGGTTTTTTTGTTTGCAAGCAGCAGATTACGCGCAGAAAAAAAGGATCTCAAGAAGATCCTT
TGATCTTTTCTACGGGGTCTGACGCTCAGTGGAACTAGTGAGGTCTGCCTCGTGAAGAAGGTGTTGCTGA
CTCATACCAGGCCTGAATCGCCCCATCATCCAGCCAGAAAGTGAGGGAGCCACGGTTGATGAGAGCTTTG
TTGTAGGTGGACCAGTTGGTGATTTTGAACTTTTGCTTTGCCACGGAACGGTCTGCGTTGTCGGGAAGAT
GCGTGATCTGATCCTTCAACTCAGCAAAAGTTCGATTTATTCAACAAAGCCGCCGTCCCGTCAAGTCAGC
GTAATGCTCTGCCAGTGTTACAACCAATTAACCAATTCTGATTAGAAAAACTCATCGAGCATCAAATGAA
ACTGCAATTTATTCATATCAGGATTATCAATACCATATTTTTGAAAAAGCCGTTTCTGTAATGAAGGAGA
AAACTCACCGAGGCAGTTCCATAGGATGGCAAGATCCTGGTATCGGTCTGCGATTCCGACTCGTCCAACA
TCAATACAACCTATTAATTTCCCCTCGTCAAAAATAAGGTTATCAAGTGAGAAATCACCATGAGTGACGA
CTGAATCCGGTGAGAATGGCAAAAGATTATGCATTTCTTTCCAGACTTGTTCAACAGGCCAGCCATTACG
CTCGTCATCAAAATCACTCGCATCAACCAAACCGTTATTCATTCGTGATTGCGCCTGAGCGAGACGAAAT
ACGCGATCGCTGTTAAAAGGACAATTACAAACAGGAATCGAATGCAACCGGCGCAGGAACACTGCCAGCG
CATCAACAATATTTTCACCTGAATCAGGATATTCTTCTAATACCTGGAATGCTGTTTTCCCGGGGATCGC
AGTGGTGAGTAACCATGCATCATCAGGAGTACGGATAAAATGCTTGATGGTCGGAAGAGGCATAAATTCC
GTCAGCCAGTTTAGTCTGACCATCTCATCTGTAACATCATTGGCAACGCTACCTTTGCCATGTTTCAGAA
ACAACTCTGGCGCATGGGGCTTCCCATACAAGCGATAGATTGTCGCACCTGATTGCCCGACATTATCGCG
AGCCCATTTATACCCATATAAATCAGCATCCATGTTGGAATTTAATCGCGGCCTCGAGCAAGACGTTTCC
CGTTGAATATGGCTCATAACACCCCTTGTATTACTGTTTATGTAAGCAGACAGTTTTATTGTTCATGATG
ATATATTTTTATCTTGTGCAATGTAACATCAGAGATTTTGAGACACAACGTCGCTTTGTTGCTAGCTGGC
GGGAACGGCAATGCTCCTGGCGGCGGCGGGGCTGGTGCCCAGGTCTCCGCACAGAGCGGCGGTGCTGGCG
CTCGCGGCCAGGCGTGGTTCTTCGCGTACTGACAAGAAACCCCCCTCTTTAGGACTCAGTGTCCTTGGGA
GGGGGGCTTTTTGCGTTTCAGGAGGTCTTGGCCAGCTTGGACATCGCCTCAGCGATAGCCTCGTCGCGGG
CCTCAGACGCCATCTGGTACTTCATCGCCATCCTAGGAGTCGTGTGACCGAGACGGGCCATCAGCTCCTT
GGTCGTCGCACCTGCCTGAGCGGCGAACGTAGCGCCGACAGCGCGGAGGTCGTGGATGCGGAGTTCCGGC
CGACCGATCTTGGCGTAGCCACGCTTCAGCGACTTGGTGAACGCGGACTTCGACAGCCGGTTGCCCTGCG
TCGTGGTCACCAGGAATGCCTCGGGGCCCTTGTTCATCTTCGTACGGTCCTTCATGTGCGCTCGGATCAT
CTCCGCGACGTGAGGCGGAACCGTCACAGGACGCTTCGACCGGACGGTCTTGGCGTTGCCAACGACGATC
TTGTTCCCCACGCGGGAAGCGCCACGGCGCACCCGGAGCTTCATCGTCATGCCGTCGTCCACGATGTCCT
TGCGGCGAAGCTCGATCAGCTCTCCGAACCGGAGGCTCGTCCACGCCAGGATGTATGCCGCGATCCGGTA
GTGCTCGAAGATCTCAGCGGCGACGATGTCCAGCTCCTCAGGCGTCAGCGCCTCTACGTCGCGCTCATCG
GCTGCCTTCTGCTCGATCCGGCACGGGTTCTCTGCGATCAGCTTGTCCTCGACCGCTGTGTTCATCACCG
CCCGGAGGACGTTGTAGGCATGCCGGCGGGCAGTCGGGTGCTTCCTACCCATCCCGGCCCACCACGCACG
CACCAGAGCTGGCGTCATCTCTGTGACCGCCACTTCACCTAGCACCGGGTAGATGCGGCGCTCCGCGTGC
CCGCTGTACAGATCCCTGGTGCCGTCTGCGAGGTCGCGCTCCACGAGCCACTTCCGGGTGTACTCCTCCA
GCGTGATGGCGCTGGCGGCTGCCTTCTTCGCCCGGTCCTGTGGAGGGGTCCAGGTCTCCATCTCGATGAG
CCGCTTCTCGCCCGCGAGCCAGGCTTCGGCGTCCATCTTGTTGTCGTAGGTCTGCAGCGCGTAGTACCTC
ACACCGTCCTGCGGGTTGACGTATGAGGCTTGGATCCTCCCGCTGCGCTGAGTCTTCAGCGATCCCCATC
CGCGACGTGCCAACTAGGTCTCCTCTCGTCGTGAACAAGGCTACCGGGTTGCAACTCCTGTGCAACTCTC
AGGCTTCAACGCGCTTCTACGACCTGCAATTTCTTTCCACTTAGAGGATGCAGCCGAGAGGGGGTAAAAA
CCTATCTTGACCGGCCCATATATGTGGTCGGCAGACACCCATTCTTCCAAACTAGCTACGCGGGTTCGAT
TCCCGTCGCCCGCTCCGCTGGTCAGAGGGTGTTTTCGCCCTCTGGCCATTTTTCTTTCCAGGGGTCTGCA
ACTCTTGTGCGACTCTTCTGACCTGGGCATACGCGGTTGCAACGCATCCCTGATCTGGCTACTTTCGATG
CTGACAAACGAATAGAGCCCCCCGCCTGCGCGAACAGACGAGGGGCATTCACACCAGATTGGAGCTGGTG
CAGTGAAGAGAATAGACCGGGACAAGGTTGCACCG
Features (pLannotate 1.2.2; 25 found; start..end, strand, type, name):
    105..151     -  terminator     rrnB T1 terminator: transcription terminator T1 from the E. coli rrnB gene
    338..403     +  rep_origin     RSF ori (fragment): Plasmids containing the RSF 1030 origin of replication can be propagated in E. coli cells that contain additional plasmids with compatible origins.
    463..483     +  protein_bind   attB4: mutant version of attB; core recombination site for the Gateway® BP reaction BP Clonase™
    526..556     -  misc_feature   MCS (fragment): pBluescript multiple cloning site
    708..1328    -  CDS            tetR: TETR2_ECOLX - Experimental evidence at protein level: Swiss-Prot protein existence level 1. TetR is the repressor of the tetracycline resistance element; its N-terminal region forms a helix-turn-helix structure and binds DNA. Binding of tetracycline to TetR reduces the repressor affinity for the tetracycline resistance gene (tetA) promoter operator sites. From Escherichia coli.
   1493..1513    +  protein_bind   attB1: mutant version of attB; core recombination site for the Gateway® BP reaction BP Clonase™
   1514..1552    +  misc_feature   bom (fragment): basis of mobility region from pBR322
   1571..1604    -  protein_bind   loxP: Cre-mediated recombination occurs in the 8-bp core sequence (GCATACAT). Cre recombinase
   1758..1833    -  CDS            bla(M) (fragment): β-lactamase lacking the signal sequence; bla(M); allows cytosolic expression of β-lactamase
   1950..2942    +  CDS            hyg: KHYB_STRHY - Experimental evidence at protein level: Swiss-Prot protein existence level 1. The aminoglycoside phosphotransferases achieve inactivation of their antibiotic substrates by phosphorylation. From Streptomyces hygroscopicus.
   3081..3114    -  protein_bind   loxP: Cre-mediated recombination occurs in the 8-bp core sequence (GCATACAT). Cre recombinase
   3127..3162    +  misc_feature   MCS (fragment): pUC18/19 multiple cloning site
   3199..3215    -  protein_bind   lac operator: The lac repressor binds to the lac operator to inhibit transcription in E. coli. This inhibition can be relieved by adding lactose or isopropyl-β-D-thiogalactopyranoside (IPTG). lac repressor encoded by lacI
   3223..3253    -  promoter       lac promoter: promoter for the E. coli lac operon
   3268..3289    -  protein_bind   CAP binding site: CAP binding activates transcription in the presence of cAMP. E. coli catabolite activator protein
   3311..3335    -  protein_bind   attB2: mutant version of attB; recombination site for the Gateway® BP reaction BP Clonase™
   3353..3373    -  protein_bind   attB3: mutant version of attB; core recombination site for the Gateway® BP reaction BP Clonase™
   3436..3454    +  promoter       SP6 promoter: promoter for bacteriophage SP6 RNA polymerase
   3641..3659    -  promoter       T7 promoter: promoter for bacteriophage T7 RNA polymerase
   3742..4330    -  rep_origin     ori: high-copy-number ColE1/pMB1/pBR322/pUC origin of replication
   4378..4521    -  CDS            TRA2_ECOLX (fragment): Protein predicted: Swiss-Prot protein existence level 4. Required for transposition of transposon Tn903. From Escherichia coli.
   4662..5477    -  CDS            KanR: aminoglycoside phosphotransferase; aph(3')-Ia; confers resistance to kanamycin in bacteria or G418 (Geneticin®) in eukaryotes
   5595..5699    +  CDS            32 (fragment): VG32_BPML5 - Protein predicted: Swiss-Prot protein existence level 4. From Mycobacterium phage L5 (Mycobacteriophage L5).
   5761..6873    -  CDS            33: VINT_BPML5 - Also known as int. Protein inferred from homology: Swiss-Prot protein existence level 3. Integrase is necessary for integration of the phage into the host genome by site-specific recombination. From Mycobacterium phage L5 (Mycobacteriophage L5).
   7286..72      +  CDS            34.1 (fragment) (across the origin): VG341_BPMD2 - Protein predicted: Swiss-Prot protein existence level 4. Putative excisionase. From Mycobacterium phage D29 (Mycobacteriophage D29).
