[The description below was written by a language model from this plasmid's Addgene catalogue record and pLannotate feature annotations shown in this document.]
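Description:
pGMCKq26-10M-hyg is an integrating E. coli–mycobacteria shuttle plasmid assembled by multisite Gateway cloning on the pDE43-MCKq26 backbone. The catalogue lists it as a Gateway destination vector, but the annotated 7.3 kb sequence carries attB4, attB1, attB2 and attB3 sites, the scars of completed recombination. The deposited plasmid is therefore the finished product with its inserts in place. In E. coli it replicates from a high-copy ColE1/pUC-type origin and is selected with kanamycin through the aph(3')-Ia gene. No mycobacterial episomal origin is annotated. Instead, the backbone carries the mycobacteriophage L5 integrase gene along with flanking phage sequence. This integrase normally mediates site-specific, single-copy insertion into the mycobacterial chromosome at the L5 attachment site, although the attP site itself is not separately annotated.

The payload, about 3 kb, consists of two modules. Between attB4 and attB1 lies a tetR coding sequence, recorded as tetR(sB), which encodes the tetracycline repressor used for tetracycline-responsive control of operator-bearing promoters. The promoter driving it is not identified in the record. Between attB1 and attB2 sits a Streptomyces hygroscopicus hygromycin phosphotransferase gene flanked by two loxP sites, so the hygromycin marker can in principle be removed by Cre recombinase after selection. An rrnB T1 terminator and short remnants of cloning vectors (lac promoter/operator, SP6 and T7 promoters, MCS fragments) are also present.

The associated publication concerns the simultaneous analysis of multiple Mycobacterium tuberculosis knockdown mutants in vitro and in vivo. This is consistent with use of the plasmid to supply TetR from a chromosomal site in regulated gene-silencing strains. The "q26" in the name may refer to a strain-identifying tag, but the record does not state this.
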