Addgene plasmid #27337: pGMCKq26-10M-hyg
Depositing lab: Dirk Schnappinger. Depositing organization: Cornell University. Publication: Simultaneous analysis of multiple Mycobacterium tuberculosis knockdown mutants in vitro and in vivo. Blumenthal A, Trujillo C, Ehrt S, Schnappinger D. PLoS One. 2010 Dec 22;5(12):e15667. doi: 10.1371/journal.pone.0015667. PubMed 21203517.
Backbone
  Vector backbone: pDE43-MCKq26
  Backbone manufacturer: N/A
  Backbone size w/o insert (bp): 4446
  Vector type: Gateway Destination Vector
  Selectable markers: Hygromycin
Growth in bacteria
  Bacterial resistance: Kanamycin, 50 μg/mL
  Growth temperature: 37°C
  Growth strain: DH5alpha
  Growth instructions: MACH 1, 37C
  Copy number: Unknown
Gene/Insert
  Gene/Insert name: tetR(sB), hygR
  Insert size (bp): 2990
  Mutation: N/A
  Cloning method: Gateway Cloning
  Sequencing primers: 5′ N/A; 3′ N/A
Terms and licenses: Academic/Nonprofit Terms; Industry Terms: Not Available to Industry
How to cite: pGMCKq26-10M-hyg was a gift from Dirk Schnappinger (Addgene plasmid # 27337 ; http://n2t.net/addgene:27337 ; RRID:Addgene_27337)
