>Addgene plasmid #27337 | pGMCKq26-10M-hyg | addgene partial sequence | sequence record 33737 | 27337 with lac-promoter (5' CACTTTATGCTTCCGGCTCG 3')
CTATGACCATGATTACGCCAAGCTTGCATGCCTGCAGGTCGACTCTAGAGGATCCGGTACCGAATTCATA
ACTTCGTATAGCATACATTATACGAAGTTATAGGCCTACTGTCCTCGTTGATCCTTGCCGAGCTGGGATG
GAAGCCCGGCCGACCCACCCTGGAGGAGATGATCGAGGATGCCAGGGCCTTTCACGCCCGCCGCTGCTGA
GCGTCCGCCGCCGGGCGGCCCGGGGCGTCAGGCGCCGGGGGCGGTGTCCGGCGGCCCCCAGAGGAACTGC
GCCAGTTCCTCCGGATCGGTGAAGCCGGAGAGATCCAGCGGGGTCTCCTCGAACACCTCGAAGTCGTGCA
GGAAGGTGAAGGCGAGCAGTTCGCGGGCGAAGTCCTCGGTCCGCTTCCACTGCGCCCCGTCGAGCAGCGC
GGCCAGGATCTCGCGGTCGCCCCGGAAGGCGTTGAGATGCAGTTGCACCAGGCTGTAGCGGGAGTCTCCC
GCATAGACGTCGGTGAAGTCGACGATCCCGGTGACCTCGGTCGCGGCCAGGTCCACGAAGATGTTGGTCC
CGTGCAGGTCGCCGTGGACGAACCGGGGTTCGCGGCCGGCCAGCAGCGTGTCCACGTCCGGCAGCCAGTC
CTCCAGGCGGTCCAGCAGCCGGGGCGAGAGGTAGCCCCACCCGCGGTGGTCCTCGACGGTCGCCGCGCGG
CGTTCCCGCAGCAGTTCCGGGAAGACCTCGGAATGGGGGGTGAGCACGGTGTTCCCGGCCAGCGGCACCC
TGTGCAGCCGGCCGAGCACCCGGCCGAGTTCGCGGGCCA
