>Addgene plasmid #27337 | pGMCKq26-10M-hyg | addgene partial sequence | sequence record 36779 | TetR-sB 5'-GCTGGCTAGCGAGTCATGAG
GGAAGGCCAACTGGTTCTCCAGGGTCTCGTACTGCTTCTCGGTCGGCCGGGTGCCCAGGTGCACCTTGGC
GCCGTCGCGGTGGCTCAGCAAGGCGCAGCGGAAGCTCTTGGCGTTGTTGCGCAGGAAGTCCTGCCAGCTC
TCGCCCTCCAGCGGGCAGAAGTGGGTGTGGTGGCGGTCCAACATCTCGATGGCCAGGGCGTCGAGCAGGG
CCCGCTTGTTCTTGACGTGCCAGTACAGGGTCGGCTGCTCGACGCCCAGCTTCTGGGCCAGCTTGCGGGT
GGTCAGGCCCTCGATGCCGACCTCGTTCAGCAGCTCCAGGGCGGAGTTGATGACCTTGGACTTGTCCAGG
CGGGACATTGCGAAGTGATTCCTCCTGATGGTACCGGATCCGTGGCAGGAGGGTCGCCTGCGTCGGCAAC
TCGCCCAGGCTACACGAGAGCCCTCGACTGCGAAAATGCCGACCAGGCACCACCGCACTCCAGGCTTAAC
CCGGTGCGACGATCCAATATTACGAGATCTGACAAGTTTGTACA
